>Addgene plasmid #157029 | pD649-HAsp-DCC-Fc(DAPA)-AviTag-6xHis | addgene full sequence | sequence record 401034 | Addgene NGS Result
GGCATTGATTATTGACTAGTTATTAATAGTAATCAATTACGGGGTCATTAGTTCATAGCCCATATATGGA
GTTCCGCGTTACATAACTTACGGTAAATGGCCCGCCTGGCTGACCGCCCAACGACCCCCGCCCATTGACG
TCAATAATGACGTATGTTCCCATAGTAACGCCAATAGGGACTTTCCATTGACGTCAATGGGTGGAGTATT
TACGGTAAACTGCCCACTTGGCAGTACATCAAGTGTATCATATGCCAAGTACGCCCCCTATTGACGTCAA
TGACGGTAAATGGCCCGCCTGGCATTATGCCCAGTACATGACCTTATGGGACTTTCCTACTTGGCAGTAC
ATCTACGTATTAGTCATCGCTATTACCATGGTGATGCGGTTTTGGCAGTACATCAATGGGCGTGGATAGC
GGTTTGACTCACGGGGATTTCCAAGTCTCCACCCCATTGACGTCAATGGGAGTTTGTTTTGGCACCAAAA
TCAACGGGACTTTCCAAAATGTCGTAACAACTCCGCCCCATTGACGCAAATGGGCGGTAGGCGTGTACGG
TGGGAGGTCTATATAAGCAGAGCTCGTTTAGTGAACCGTCAGATCGCCTGGAGACGCCATCCACGCTGTT
TTGACCTCCATAGAAGACACCGGGACCGATCCAGCCTCCGCGGCCGGGAACGGTGCATTGGAACGCGGAT
TCCCCGTGCCAAGAGTGACGTAAGTACCGCCTATAGAGTCTATAGGCCCACCCCCTTGGCTTCGTTAGAA
CGCGGCTACAATTAATACATAACCTTATGTATCATACACATACGATTTAGGTGACACTATAGAATAACAT
CCACTTTGCCTTTCTCTCCACAGGTGTCCACTCCCAGGTCCAACTGCACCTCGGTTCTATCGAAAACGCG
CCTGCTAGCGCCACCATGAAGACCATCATTGCCCTGAGCTACATCTTCTGCCTGGTGTTCGCTGCGGCCG
CCCATCTGCAAGTGACAGGATTCCAGATCAAGGCCTTCACAGCCCTGAGATTTCTGAGCGAGCCTAGCGA
CGCTGTGACCATGAGAGGTGGCAATGTGCTGCTGGATTGCAGCGCCGAATCTGATAGAGGCGTGCCCGTG
ATCAAGTGGAAGAAGGATGGAATCCATCTGGCCCTCGGCATGGACGAGAGAAAGCAGCAGCTGAGCAATG
GCAGCCTGCTGATCCAGAACATCCTGCACAGCAGACACCACAAGCCTGACGAGGGCCTGTACCAGTGTGA
AGCCTCTCTGGGCGATAGCGGCAGCATCATCAGCAGAACAGCCAAAGTGGCTGTGGCCGGACCTCTGAGA
TTCCTGTCTCAGACAGAGTCCGTGACCGCCTTCATGGGCGATACAGTGCTGCTGAAGTGCGAAGTGATCG
GCGAGCCTATGCCTACCATCCACTGGCAGAAGAACCAGCAGGATCTGACCCCTATTCCTGGCGACAGTAG
AGTGGTGGTTCTGCCTTCTGGCGCCCTGCAGATTAGTAGACTGCAGCCTGGCGATATCGGCATCTACCGG
TGTTCTGCCAGAAATCCCGCCAGCAGCAGAACCGGAAATGAGGCCGAAGTGCGCATCCTGTCTGATCCTG
GACTGCACCGGCAGCTGTACTTTCTGCAGAGGCCTAGCAACGTGGTGGCCATCGAGGGAAAAGATGCCGT
GCTGGAATGCTGCGTGTCCGGCTATCCTCCACCTAGCTTTACCTGGCTGAGAGGCGAGGAAGTGATCCAG
CTGCGGAGCAAGAAGTATAGCCTGCTCGGCGGCAGCAATCTGCTGATCTCCAACGTGACCGACGACGACA
GCGGCATGTACACCTGTGTGGTCACCTACAAGAACGAGAACATCAGCGCCAGCGCCGAGCTGACAGTTCT
GGTTCCTCCATGGTTCCTGAATCACCCCAGCAACCTGTACGCCTACGAGAGCATGGACATCGAGTTCGAG
TGCACCGTGTCTGGCAAGCCCGTGCCTACCGTGAACTGGATGAAGAACGGCGACGTGGTCATCCCCAGCG
ACTACTTTCAGATCGTCGGCGGCTCCAACCTGAGAATCCTGGGCGTTGTGAAGTCCGATGAGGGCTTTTA
TCAGTGCGTGGCCGAGAACGAAGCCGGCAATGCTCAGACATCTGCCCAGCTGATTGTGCCCAAGCCTGCC
ATTCCTAGCAGCTCTGTGCTGCCCTCTGCTCCCAGAGATGTGGTGCCTGTGCTGGTGTCTAGCAGATTTG
TGCGGCTGTCTTGGAGGCCACCAGCCGAGGCTAAGGGCAATATCCAGACCTTCACCGTGTTCTTCAGCAG
AGAGGGCGACAACAGAGAGCGGGCCCTGAACACAACACAGCCTGGATCTCTGCAGCTGACCGTGGGCAAT
CTGAAGCCCGAGGCCATGTACACATTCCGCGTGGTGGCTTACAATGAGTGGGGCCCTGGCGAGTCTAGCC
AGCCTATCAAAGTGGCCACACAGCCCGAACTGCAGGTCCCCGGACCTGTTGAAAATCTCCAGGCCGTGTC
TACAAGCCCCACCAGCATCCTGATTACATGGGAGCCTCCAGCCTACGCCAATGGACCTGTGCAGGGCTAC
AGACTGTTCTGCACCGAGGTGTCCACCGGCAAAGAACAGAATATCGAGGTGGACGGCCTGAGCTACAAGC
TGGAAGGCCTGAAGAAGTTCACCGAGTACAGCCTGCGGTTCCTGGCCTACAATAGATACGGACCCGGCGT
GTCCACAGACGACATCACAGTGGTCACACTGAGCGACGTGCCAAGCGCTCCTCCTCAGAATGTGTCCCTG
GAAGTGGTCAACAGCCGGTCCATTAAGGTGTCCTGGCTGCCTCCTCCAAGCGGCACCCAGAATGGCTTTA
TCACCGGCTACAAGATCCGGCACAGAAAGACCACAAGACGGGGCGAGATGGAAACCCTGGAACCTAACAA
CCTGTGGTATCTGTTCACCGGCCTGGAAAAGGGCAGCCAGTACAGCTTTCAGGTGTCCGCCATGACCGTG
AATGGCACAGGCCCACCTAGCAATTGGTACACCGCCGAGACACCCGAGAATGACCTGGATGAGTCTCAGG
TGCCAGACCAGCCTTCTTCTCTGCATGTGCGGCCCCAGACCAACTGCATCATCATGTCTTGGACCCCTCC
ACTGAACCCCAATATCGTCGTGCGGGGCTACATCATCGGCTATGGCGTGGGATCTCCTTACGCCGAAACC
GTCAGAGTGGACAGCAAGCAGCGGTACTACAGCATCGAGAGACTGGAAAGCAGCTCCCACTACGTGATCA
GCCTGAAAGCCTTCAACAATGCCGGCGAGGGCGTGCCACTGTACGAAAGCGCCACCACCAGATCCATCAC
CGATCCTACCGATCCAGTGGACTACTACCCTCTGCTGGACGACTTTCCTACCAGCGTGCCAGATCTGTCT
ACCCCTATGCTGCCTCCAGTGGGAGTTCAGGCTGTGGCTCTGACACACGATGCCGTTAGAGTGTCCTGGG
CCGACAACAGCGTGCCCAAGAACCAGAAAACAAGCGAAGTCCGGCTGTACACCGTGCGGTGGCGAACAAG
CTTTAGCGCCTCTGCCAAGTACAAGAGCGAGGATACCACCAGCCTGTCCTACACCGCCACCGGACTGAAG
CCCAACACTATGTACGAGTTCAGCGTGATGGTCACCAAGAACCGGCGGAGCAGCACTTGGTCTATGACAG
CCCACGCCACCACATACGAGGCCGCTCCTACATCTGCTCCTAAGGACCTGACCGTGATCACAAGAGAGGG
CAAGCCTAGAGCCGTGATCGTGTCTTGGCAACCTCCTCTGGAAGCCAACGGCAAGATCACCGCCTACATC
CTGTTCTACACCCTGGACAAGAACATCCCCATCGACGACTGGATCATGGAAACCATCAGCGGCGACCGGC
TGACACACCAGATCATGGACCTGAACCTGGACACCATGTACTACTTCAGAATTCAGGCCCGGAACAGCAA
AGGCGTGGGACCTCTCAGCGACCCTATCCTGTTTCGGACCCTGAAGGTGGAACACCCCGACAAGATGGCC
AACGATCAAGGCAGACATGGCGACGGCGGATACTGGCCTGTGGATACCAACCTGATCGACAGAAGCACCC
TGAACGAGCCTCCAATCGGACAGATGCACCCACCTCACGGAAGCGTGACCCCTCAGAAAAACAGCAATGG
CGCGCCGGGCGGCGACAAGACCCACACCTGCCCCCCCTGCCCAGCTCCAGAACTGCTGGGAGGGCCTTCC
GTGTTCCTGTTCCCCCCCAAGCCCAAGGACACCCTGATGATCAGCAGGACCCCCGAGGTGACCTGCGTGG
TGGTGGCCGTGTCCCACGAGGACCCAGAGGTGAAGTTCAACTGGTACGTGGACGGCGTGGAGGTGCACAA
CGCCAAGACCAAGCCCAGAGAGGAGCAGTACAACAGCACCTACAGGGTGGTGTCCGTGCTGACCGTGCTG
CACCAGGACTGGCTGAACGGCAAAGAATACAAGTGCAAAGTCTCCAACAAGGCCCTGGCTGCCCCAATCG
AAAAGACAATCAGCAAGGCCAAGGGCCAGCCACGGGAGCCCCAGGTGTACACCCTGCCCCCCAGCCGGGA
GGAGATGACCAAGAACCAGGTGTCCCTGACCTGTCTGGTGAAGGGCTTCTACCCCAGCGATATCGCCGTG
GAGTGGGAGAGCAACGGCCAGCCCGAGAACAACTACAAGACCACCCCCCCAGTGCTGGACAGCGACGGCA
GCTTCTTCCTGTACAGCAAGCTGACCGTGGACAAGTCCAGGTGGCAGCAGGGCAACGTGTTCAGCTGCAG
CGTGATGCACGAGGCCCTGCACAACCACTACACCCAGAAGTCCCTGAGCCTGAGCCCCGGCGGCAGCGGT
CTTAATGATATTTTCGAGGCTCAGAAGATTGAGTGGCATGAACACCACCACCATCACCACTAAGGCCGGC
CTGTAGTCACTGGCACAACGCGTTACCCGGTAAGCCAATCGGGTATACACGGTCGTCATACTGCAGACAG
GGTTCTTCTACTTTGCAAGATAGTCTTGAGTAGTAAAATAAATAGATAGAGAAAATCAGCCTCGACTGTG
CCTTCTAGTTGCCAGCCATCTGTTGTTTGCCCCTCCCCCGTGCCTTCCTTGACCCTGGAAGGTGCCACTC
CCACTGTCCTTTCCTAATAAAATGAGGAAATTGCATCACAACACTCAACCCTATCTCGGTCTATTCTTTT
GATTTATAAGGGATTTTGCCGATTTCGGCCTATTGGTTAAAAAATGAGCTGATTTAACAAAAATTTAACG
CGAATTAATTCTGTGGAATGTGTGTCAGTTAGGGTGTGGAAAGTCCCCAGGCTCCCCAGCAGGCAGAAGT
ATGCAAAGCATGCATCTCAATTAGTCAGCAACCAGGTGTGGAAAGTCCCCAGGCTCCCCAGCAGGCAGAA
GTATGCAAAGCATGCATCTCAATTAGTCAGCAACCATAGTCCCGCCCCTAACTCCGCCCATCCCGCCCCT
AACTCCGCCCAGTTCCGCCCATTCTCCGCCCCATGGCTGACTAATTTTTTTTATTTATGCAGAGGCCGAG
GCCGCCTCTGCCTCTGAGCTATTCCAGAAGTAGTGAGGAGGCTTTTTTGGAGGCCTAGGCTTTTGCAAAA
AGCTCCCGGGAGCTTGTATATCCATTTTCGGATCTGATCAGCACGTGTTGACAATTAATCATCGGCATAG
TATATCGGCATAGTATAATACGACAAGGTGAGGAACTAAACCATGACCGAGTACAAGCCCACGGTGCGCC
TCGCCACCCGCGACGACGTCCCCAGGGCCGTACGCACCCTCGCCGCCGCGTTCGCCGACTACCCCGCCAC
GCGCCACACCGTCGATCCGGACCGCCACATCGAGCGGGTCACCGAGCTGCAAGAACTCTTCCTCACGCGC
GTCGGGCTCGACATCGGCAAGGTGTGGGTCGCGGACGACGGCGCCGCGGTGGCGGTCTGGACCACGCCGG
AGAGCGTCGAAGCGGGGGCGGTGTTCGCCGAGATCGGCCCGCGCATGGCCGAGTTGAGCGGTTCCCGGCT
GGCCGCGCAGCAACAGATGGAAGGCCTCCTGGCGCCGCACCGGCCCAAGGAGCCCGCGTGGTTCCTGGCC
ACCGTCGGCGTCTCGCCCGACCACCAGGGCAAGGGTCTGGGCAGCGCCGTCGTGCTCCCCGGAGTGGAGG
CGGCCGAGCGCGCCGGGGTGCCCGCCTTCCTGGAGACATCCGCGCCCCGCAACCTCCCCTTCTACGAGCG
GCTCGGCTTCACCGTCACCGCCGACGTCGAGGTGCCCGAAGGACCGCGCACCTGGTGCATGACCCGCAAG
CCCGGTGCCTGACACGTGCTACGAGATTTCGATTCCACCGCCGCCTTCTATGAAAGGTTGGGCTTCGGAA
TCGTTTTCCGGGACGCCGGCTGGATGATCCTCCAGCGCGGGGATCTCATGCTGGAGTTCTTCGCCCACCC
CAACTTGTTTATTGCAGCTTATAATGGTTACAAATAAAGCAATAGCATCACAAATTTCACAAATAAAGCA
TTTTTTTCACTGCATTCTAGTTGTGGTTTGTCCAAACTCATCAATGTATCTTATCATGTCTGTATACCGT
CGACCTCTAGCTAGAGCTTGGCGTAATCATGGTCATTACCAATGCTTAATCAGTGAGGCACCTATCTCAG
CGATCTGTCTATTTCGTTCATCCATAGTTGCCTGACTCCCCGTCGTGTAGATAACTACGATACGGGAGGG
CTTACCATCTGGCCCCAGCGCTGCGATGATACCGCGAGAACCACGCTCACCGGCTCCGGATTTATCAGCA
ATAAACCAGCCAGCCGGAAGGGCCGAGCGCAGAAGTGGTCCTGCAACTTTATCCGCCTCCATCCAGTCTA
TTAATTGTTGCCGGGAAGCTAGAGTAAGTAGTTCGCCAGTTAATAGTTTGCGCAACGTTGTTGCCATCGC
TACAGGCATCGTGGTGTCACGCTCGTCGTTTGGTATGGCTTCATTCAGCTCCGGTTCCCAACGATCAAGG
CGAGTTACATGATCCCCCATGTTGTGCAAAAAAGCGGTTAGCTCCTTCGGTCCTCCGATCGTTGTCAGAA
GTAAGTTGGCCGCAGTGTTATCACTCATGGTTATGGCAGCACTGCATAATTCTCTTACTGTCATGCCATC
CGTAAGATGCTTTTCTGTGACTGGTGAGTACTCAACCAAGTCATTCTGAGAATAGTGTATGCGGCGACCG
AGTTGCTCTTGCCCGGCGTCAATACGGGATAATACCGCGCCACATAGCAGAACTTTAAAAGTGCTCATCA
TTGGAAAACGTTCTTCGGGGCGAAAACTCTCAAGGATCTTACCGCTGTTGAGATCCAGTTCGATGTAACC
CACTCGTGCACCCAACTGATCTTCAGCATCTTTTACTTTCACCAGCGTTTCTGGGTGAGCAAAAACAGGA
AGGCAAAATGCCGCAAAAAAGGGAATAAGGGCGACACGGAAATGTTGAATACTCATATTCTTCCTTTTTC
AATATTATTGAAGCATTTATCAGGGTTATTGTCTCATGAGCGGATACATATTTGAATGTATTTAGAAAAA
TAAACAAATAGGGGTCAGTGTTACAACCAATTAACCAATTCTGAACATTATCGCGAGCCCATTTATACCT
GAATATGGCTCATAACACCCCTTGCTCATGACCAAAATCCCTTAACGTGAGTTACGCGCGCGTCGTTCCA
CTGAGCGTCAGACCCCGTAGAAAAGATCAAAGGATCTTCTTGAGATCCTTTTTTTCTGCGCGTAATCTGC
TGCTTGCAAACAAAAAAACCACCGCTACCAGCGGTGGTTTGTTTGCCGGATCAAGAGCTACCAACTCTTT
TTCCGAAGGTAACTGGCTTCAGCAGAGCGCAGATACCAAATACTGTTCTTCTAGTGTAGCCGTAGTTAGC
CCACCACTTCAAGAACTCTGTAGCACCGCCTACATACCTCGCTCTGCTAATCCTGTTACCAGTGGCTGCT
GCCAGTGGCGATAAGTCGTGTCTTACCGGGTTGGACTCAAGACGATAGTTACCGGATAAGGCGCAGCGGT
CGGGCTGAACGGGGGGTTCGTGCACACAGCCCAGCTTGGAGCGAACGACCTACACCGAACTGAGATACCT
ACAGCGTGAGCTATGAGAAAGCGCCACGCTTCCCGAAGGGAGAAAGGCGGACAGGTATCCGGTAAGCGGC
AGGGTCGGAACAGGAGAGCGCACGAGGGAGCTTCCAGGGGGAAACGCCTGGTATCTTTATAGTCCTGTCG
GGTTTCGCCACCTCTGACTTGAGCGTCGATTTTTGTGATGCTCGTCAGGGGGGCGGAGCCTATGGAAAAA
CGCCAGCAACGCGGCCTTTTTACGGTTCCTGGCCTTTTGCTGGCCTTTTGCTCACATGTTCTTTCCTGCG
TTATCCCCTGATTCTGTGGATAACCGTATTACCGCCTTTGAGTGAGCTGATACCGCTCGCCGCAGCCGAA
CGACCGAGCGCAGCGAGTCAGTGAGCGAGGAAGCGGAAGGCGAGAGTAGGGAACTGCCAGGCATCAAACT
AAGCAGAAGGCCCCTGACGGATGGCCTTTTTGCGTTTCTACAAACTCTTTCTGTGTTGTAAAACGACGGC
CAGTCTTAAGCTCGGGCCCCCTGGGCGGTTCTGATAACGAGTAATCGTTAATCCGCAAATAACGTAAAAA
CCCGCTTCGGCGGGTTTTTTTATGGGGGGAGTTTAGGGAAAGAGCATTTGTCAGAATATTTAAGGGCGCC
TGTCACTTTGCTTGATATATGAGAATTATTTAACCTTATAAATGAGAAAAAAGCAACGCACTTTAAATAA
GATACGTTGCTTTTTCGATTGATGAACACCTATAATTAAACTATTCATCTATTATTTATGATTTTTTGTA
TATACAATATTTCTAGTTTGTTAAAGAGAATTAAGAAAATAAATCTCGAAAATAATAAAGGGAAAATCAG
TTTTTGATATCAAAATTATACATGTCAACGATAATACAAAATATAATACAAACTATAAGATGTTATCAGT
ATTTATTATCATTTAGAATAAATTTTGTGTCGCCCTTAATTGTGAGCGGATAACAATTACGAGCTTCATG
CACAGTGGCGTTGACTCAATATTGGCCATTAGCCATATTATTCATTGGTTATATAGCATAAATCAATATT
GGCTATTGGCCATTGCATACGTTGTATCTATATCATAATATGTACATTTATATTGGCTCATGTCCAATAT
GACCGCCATGTT
Features (pLannotate 1.2.2; 21 found; start..end, strand, type, name):
     77..380     +  enhancer       CMV enhancer: human cytomegalovirus immediate early enhancer
    381..584     +  promoter       CMV promoter: human cytomegalovirus (CMV) immediate early promoter
    720..763     +  intron         CMV intron (fragment): modified intron A from human cytomegalovirus
    815..833     +  promoter       SP6 promoter: promoter for bacteriophage SP6 RNA polymerase
    837..874     +  CDS            IgH signal sequence (fragment): signal sequence from the mouse immunoglobulin heavy chain variable region
    977..4198    +  CDS            DCC (fragment): DCC_HUMAN - Also known as IGDCC1. Experimental evidence at protein level: Swiss-Prot protein existence level 1. Receptor for netrin required for axon guidance. Mediates axon attraction of neuronal growth cones in the developing nervous system upon ligand binding. Its association with UNC5 proteins may trigger signaling for axon repulsion. It also acts as a dependence receptor required for apoptosis induction when not associated with netrin ligand. Implicated as a tumor suppressor gene. From Homo sapiens (Human).
   4214..4891    +  CDS            IGHG1 (fragment): IGHG1_HUMAN - Experimental evidence at protein level: Swiss-Prot protein existence level 1. Constant region of immunoglobulin heavy chains. Immunoglobulins, also known as antibodies, are membrane-bound or secreted glycoproteins produced by B lymphocytes. In the recognition phase of humoral immunity, the membrane-bound immunoglobulins serve as receptors which, upon binding of a specific antigen, trigger the clonal expansion and differentiation of B lymphocytes into immunoglobulins- secreting plasma cells. Secreted immunoglobulins mediate the effector phase of humoral immunity, which results in
   5106..5217    +  polyA_signal   bGH poly(A) signal: bovine growth hormone polyadenylation signal
   5218..5326    +  rep_origin     f1 ori (fragment): f1 bacteriophage origin of replication; arrow indicates direction of (+) strand synthesis
   5340..5669    +  promoter       SV40 promoter: SV40 enhancer and early promoter
   5717..5764    +  promoter       EM7 promoter: synthetic bacterial promoter&nbsp
   5783..6382    +  CDS            PuroR (fragment): puromycin N-acetyltransferase; pac from Streptomyces; confers resistance to puromycin
   6392..6517    +  CDS            ble (fragment): BLE_KLEPN - Experimental evidence at protein level: Swiss-Prot protein existence level 1. Binding protein with a strong affinity to the bleomycin family of antibiotics. Binds to CL990; an antimitotic-antibiotic compound. From Klebsiella pneumoniae.
   6512..6633    +  polyA_signal   SV40 poly(A) signal: SV40 polyadenylation signal
   6686..7546    -  CDS            AmpR: β-lactamase; bla; confers resistance to ampicillin, carbenicillin, and related antibiotics
   7549..7645    -  promoter       AmpR promoter (fragment): bla
   7675..7699    -  CDS            KanR (fragment): aminoglycoside phosphotransferase; aph(3')-Ia; confers resistance to kanamycin
   7810..8398    +  rep_origin     ori: high-copy-number ColE1/pMB1/pBR322/pUC origin of replication
   8623..8640    +  terminator     rrnB T2 terminator (fragment): transcription terminator T2 from the E. coli rrnB gene
   8665..8684    -  CDS            lacZα (fragment): LacZα fragment of β-galactosidase; lacZ fragment
   9140..9156    +  protein_bind   lac operator: The lac repressor binds to the lac operator to inhibit transcription in E. coli. This inhibition can be relieved by adding lactose or isopropyl-β-D-thiogalactopyranoside (IPTG). lac repressor encoded by lacI
