[The description below was written by a language model from this plasmid's Addgene catalogue record and pLannotate feature annotations shown in this document.]
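Description:
pD649-HAsp-DCC-Fc(DAPA)-AviTag-6xHis is a mammalian expression plasmid built on the pD649 backbone for producing the extracellular domain of human DCC, the netrin receptor involved in axon guidance, as a secreted Fc fusion protein. It is propagated in E. coli as a high-copy plasmid through a ColE1/pUC-type origin and selected with ampicillin via the β-lactamase gene. The full sequence is about 9.3 kb, consistent with the roughly 6.1 kb backbone plus a 3.2 kb insert.

Expression is driven by the CMV immediate early enhancer and promoter, followed by a fragment of CMV intron A. An SP6 promoter just upstream of the coding region provides a site for in vitro transcription and sequencing. The open reading frame begins with a signal peptide: the name indicates "HAsp", whereas the automated annotation labels this short stretch as an IgH signal sequence fragment. This peptide directs the protein into the secretory pathway. The DCC ectodomain, cloned between retained NotI and AscI sites, is fused at its C terminus to a human IgG1 Fc carrying the D265A and P329A (DAPA) mutations, which are generally used to reduce Fc effector binding. An AviTag for site-specific biotinylation and a 6xHis tag for affinity purification follow according to the record, although the feature table does not annotate them. A bGH polyadenylation signal terminates the transcript.

A separate SV40/EM7 promoter cassette encoding puromycin N-acetyltransferase, with an SV40 poly(A) signal, could allow selection of transfected mammalian cells. Several small annotated fragments (ble, KanR, lacZα, f1 ori) appear to be backbone remnants. The depositor notes that some plasmids in this collection may carry a transposase insertion upstream of CMV, but none is annotated here. The plasmid belongs to a collection used to map interactions among human IgSF cell-surface proteins.
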