Addgene plasmid #157029: pD649-HAsp-DCC-Fc(DAPA)-AviTag-6xHis
Purpose: Mammalian expression of cell-surface protein extracellular domain fused to Fc(DAPA)-Avi-6xHis. Protein is secreted from cells.
Depositing lab: Chris Garcia. Depositing organization: Stanford University. Publication: A Human IgSF Cell-Surface Interactome Reveals a Complex Network of Protein-Protein Interactions. Wojtowicz WM, Vielmetter J, Fernandes RA, Siepe DH, Eastman CL, Chisholm GB, Cox S, Klock H, Anderson PW, Rue SM, Miller JJ, Glaser SM, Bragstad ML, Vance J, Lam AW, Lesley SA, Zinn K, Garcia KC. Cell. 2020 Aug 20;182(4):1027-1043.e17. doi: 10.1016/j.cell.2020.07.025. PubMed 32822567.
Backbone
  Vector backbone: pD649
  Backbone size w/o insert (bp): 6106
  Vector type: Mammalian Expression
Growth in bacteria
  Bacterial resistance: Ampicillin, 100 μg/mL
  Growth temperature: 37°C
  Growth strain: DH5alpha
  Copy number: High Copy
Gene/Insert
  Gene/Insert name: DCC
  Species: H. sapiens (human)
  Insert size (bp): 3216
  Mutation: Fc region of human IgG contains D265A and P329A mutations (DAPA)
  Entrez Gene: DCC (a.k.a. CRC18, CRCR1, HGPPS2, IGDCC1, MRMV1, NTN1R1)
  Promoter: CMV/SP6
  Tag / fusion protein: Fc(DAPA)-AviTag-6xHis (C terminal on backbone)
  Cloning method: Restriction Enzyme; 5′ cloning site GCGGCCGC (not destroyed); 3′ cloning site GGCGCGCC (not destroyed)
  Sequencing primers: 5′ ATTTAGGTGACACTATAG; 3′ CACGTACCAGTTGAACTTCACC
Resource information
  A portion of this plasmid was derived from a plasmid made by: synthesis by ThermoFisher
Terms and licenses: Academic/Nonprofit Terms; Industry Terms: Not Available to Industry
Depositor comments: Some plasmids in this collection may have an IS4-like element ISVsa5 family transposase upstream of the CMV promoter.
How to cite: pD649-HAsp-DCC-Fc(DAPA)-AviTag-6xHis was a gift from Chris Garcia (Addgene plasmid # 157029 ; http://n2t.net/addgene:157029 ; RRID:Addgene_157029)
