>Addgene plasmid #157029 | pD649-HAsp-DCC-Fc(DAPA)-AviTag-6xHis | depositor partial sequence | sequence record 303168 | insert (extracellular domain)
CATCTGCAAGTGACAGGATTCCAGATCAAGGCCTTCACAGCCCTGAGATTTCTGAGCGAGCCTAGCGACG
CTGTGACCATGAGAGGTGGCAATGTGCTGCTGGATTGCAGCGCCGAATCTGATAGAGGCGTGCCCGTGAT
CAAGTGGAAGAAGGATGGAATCCATCTGGCCCTCGGCATGGACGAGAGAAAGCAGCAGCTGAGCAATGGC
AGCCTGCTGATCCAGAACATCCTGCACAGCAGACACCACAAGCCTGACGAGGGCCTGTACCAGTGTGAAG
CCTCTCTGGGCGATAGCGGCAGCATCATCAGCAGAACAGCCAAAGTGGCTGTGGCCGGACCTCTGAGATT
CCTGTCTCAGACAGAGTCCGTGACCGCCTTCATGGGCGATACAGTGCTGCTGAAGTGCGAAGTGATCGGC
GAGCCTATGCCTACCATCCACTGGCAGAAGAACCAGCAGGATCTGACCCCTATTCCTGGCGACAGTAGAG
TGGTGGTTCTGCCTTCTGGCGCCCTGCAGATTAGTAGACTGCAGCCTGGCGATATCGGCATCTACCGGTG
TTCTGCCAGAAATCCCGCCAGCAGCAGAACCGGAAATGAGGCCGAAGTGCGCATCCTGTCTGATCCTGGA
CTGCACCGGCAGCTGTACTTTCTGCAGAGGCCTAGCAACGTGGTGGCCATCGAGGGAAAAGATGCCGTGC
TGGAATGCTGCGTGTCCGGCTATCCTCCACCTAGCTTTACCTGGCTGAGAGGCGAGGAAGTGATCCAGCT
GCGGAGCAAGAAGTATAGCCTGCTCGGCGGCAGCAATCTGCTGATCTCCAACGTGACCGACGACGACAGC
GGCATGTACACCTGTGTGGTCACCTACAAGAACGAGAACATCAGCGCCAGCGCCGAGCTGACAGTTCTGG
TTCCTCCATGGTTCCTGAATCACCCCAGCAACCTGTACGCCTACGAGAGCATGGACATCGAGTTCGAGTG
CACCGTGTCTGGCAAGCCCGTGCCTACCGTGAACTGGATGAAGAACGGCGACGTGGTCATCCCCAGCGAC
TACTTTCAGATCGTCGGCGGCTCCAACCTGAGAATCCTGGGCGTTGTGAAGTCCGATGAGGGCTTTTATC
AGTGCGTGGCCGAGAACGAAGCCGGCAATGCTCAGACATCTGCCCAGCTGATTGTGCCCAAGCCTGCCAT
TCCTAGCAGCTCTGTGCTGCCCTCTGCTCCCAGAGATGTGGTGCCTGTGCTGGTGTCTAGCAGATTTGTG
CGGCTGTCTTGGAGGCCACCAGCCGAGGCTAAGGGCAATATCCAGACCTTCACCGTGTTCTTCAGCAGAG
AGGGCGACAACAGAGAGCGGGCCCTGAACACAACACAGCCTGGATCTCTGCAGCTGACCGTGGGCAATCT
GAAGCCCGAGGCCATGTACACATTCCGCGTGGTGGCTTACAATGAGTGGGGCCCTGGCGAGTCTAGCCAG
CCTATCAAAGTGGCCACACAGCCCGAACTGCAGGTCCCCGGACCTGTTGAAAATCTCCAGGCCGTGTCTA
CAAGCCCCACCAGCATCCTGATTACATGGGAGCCTCCAGCCTACGCCAATGGACCTGTGCAGGGCTACAG
ACTGTTCTGCACCGAGGTGTCCACCGGCAAAGAACAGAATATCGAGGTGGACGGCCTGAGCTACAAGCTG
GAAGGCCTGAAGAAGTTCACCGAGTACAGCCTGCGGTTCCTGGCCTACAATAGATACGGACCCGGCGTGT
CCACAGACGACATCACAGTGGTCACACTGAGCGACGTGCCAAGCGCTCCTCCTCAGAATGTGTCCCTGGA
AGTGGTCAACAGCCGGTCCATTAAGGTGTCCTGGCTGCCTCCTCCAAGCGGCACCCAGAATGGCTTTATC
ACCGGCTACAAGATCCGGCACAGAAAGACCACAAGACGGGGCGAGATGGAAACCCTGGAACCTAACAACC
TGTGGTATCTGTTCACCGGCCTGGAAAAGGGCAGCCAGTACAGCTTTCAGGTGTCCGCCATGACCGTGAA
TGGCACAGGCCCACCTAGCAATTGGTACACCGCCGAGACACCCGAGAATGACCTGGATGAGTCTCAGGTG
CCAGACCAGCCTTCTTCTCTGCATGTGCGGCCCCAGACCAACTGCATCATCATGTCTTGGACCCCTCCAC
TGAACCCCAATATCGTCGTGCGGGGCTACATCATCGGCTATGGCGTGGGATCTCCTTACGCCGAAACCGT
CAGAGTGGACAGCAAGCAGCGGTACTACAGCATCGAGAGACTGGAAAGCAGCTCCCACTACGTGATCAGC
CTGAAAGCCTTCAACAATGCCGGCGAGGGCGTGCCACTGTACGAAAGCGCCACCACCAGATCCATCACCG
ATCCTACCGATCCAGTGGACTACTACCCTCTGCTGGACGACTTTCCTACCAGCGTGCCAGATCTGTCTAC
CCCTATGCTGCCTCCAGTGGGAGTTCAGGCTGTGGCTCTGACACACGATGCCGTTAGAGTGTCCTGGGCC
GACAACAGCGTGCCCAAGAACCAGAAAACAAGCGAAGTCCGGCTGTACACCGTGCGGTGGCGAACAAGCT
TTAGCGCCTCTGCCAAGTACAAGAGCGAGGATACCACCAGCCTGTCCTACACCGCCACCGGACTGAAGCC
CAACACTATGTACGAGTTCAGCGTGATGGTCACCAAGAACCGGCGGAGCAGCACTTGGTCTATGACAGCC
CACGCCACCACATACGAGGCCGCTCCTACATCTGCTCCTAAGGACCTGACCGTGATCACAAGAGAGGGCA
AGCCTAGAGCCGTGATCGTGTCTTGGCAACCTCCTCTGGAAGCCAACGGCAAGATCACCGCCTACATCCT
GTTCTACACCCTGGACAAGAACATCCCCATCGACGACTGGATCATGGAAACCATCAGCGGCGACCGGCTG
ACACACCAGATCATGGACCTGAACCTGGACACCATGTACTACTTCAGAATTCAGGCCCGGAACAGCAAAG
GCGTGGGACCTCTCAGCGACCCTATCCTGTTTCGGACCCTGAAGGTGGAACACCCCGACAAGATGGCCAA
CGATCAAGGCAGACATGGCGACGGCGGATACTGGCCTGTGGATACCAACCTGATCGACAGAAGCACCCTG
AACGAGCCTCCAATCGGACAGATGCACCCACCTCACGGAAGCGTGACCCCTCAGAAAAACAGCAAT
